Addgene plasmid #45745: pET29b-Ava3858-3856
Depositing lab: Emily Balskus & Christopher T Walsh. Depositing organization: Harvard Medical School. Publication: The genetic and molecular basis for sunscreen biosynthesis in cyanobacteria. Balskus EP, Walsh CT. Science. 2010 Sep 24;329(5999):1653-6. doi: 10.1126/science.1193637. Epub 2010 Sep 2. PubMed 20813918.
Backbone
  Vector backbone: pET29b
  Backbone manufacturer: Novagen
  Backbone size w/o insert (bp): 5238
  Total vector size (bp): 8876
  Vector type: Bacterial Expression
Growth in bacteria
  Bacterial resistance: Kanamycin, 50 μg/mL
  Growth temperature: 37°C
  Growth strain: Top10
  Copy number: High Copy
Gene/Insert
  Gene/Insert name: Ava3858-3856 (alt name: DHQS homolog, O-methyltransferase, ATP-grasp)
  Species: Anabaena variabilis
  Insert size (bp): 3638
  Promoter: T7
  Cloning method: Restriction Enzyme; 5′ cloning site NdeI (not destroyed); 3′ cloning site XhoI (not destroyed)
  Sequencing primers: 5′ T7; 3′ T7-Term
Terms and licenses: Academic/Nonprofit Terms; Industry Terms: Not Available to Industry
How to cite: pET29b-Ava3858-3856 was a gift from Emily Balskus & Christopher T Walsh (Addgene plasmid # 45745 ; http://n2t.net/addgene:45745 ; RRID:Addgene_45745)
