[The description below was written by a language model from this plasmid's Addgene catalogue record.]
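Description:
pET29b-Ava3858-3856 is a bacterial expression plasmid built on the Novagen pET29b backbone, carrying a roughly 3.6 kb genomic segment from the cyanobacterium Anabaena variabilis in a construct of about 8.9 kb overall. It is selected with kanamycin and is listed as high copy, with a standard E. coli cloning strain used for propagation. As with other pET vectors, expression is driven by the T7 promoter, so production of the encoded proteins requires a host that supplies T7 RNA polymerase. The record includes no feature table, so backbone elements such as the origin, lac control components or terminator are not individually documented here.

The insert spans three adjacent genes, Ava3858 through Ava3856, annotated as a dehydroquinate synthase (DHQS) homolog, an O-methyltransferase and an ATP-grasp enzyme. It was cloned between the NdeI and XhoI sites, both of which remain intact. This places the start of the first gene directly downstream of the vector's ribosome binding site and bypasses the N-terminal tag region of pET29b. Whether the last gene is fused to the vector's C-terminal His tag is not stated. The three genes are presumably transcribed together from the single T7 promoter as a polycistronic message, although the record does not describe how the downstream genes are translated.

The associated publication concerns the genetic and molecular basis of sunscreen biosynthesis in cyanobacteria. The plasmid is therefore suited to heterologous co-expression of this partial gene cluster in E. coli to reconstitute and dissect the early steps of that pathway.
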