>Addgene plasmid #45745 | pET29b-Ava3858-3856 | depositor partial sequence | sequence record 64107 | Inserts
GTCAATCTCCCCCCAATTCCACCAACTTCCCAATATTGAAATCTATCCGCGTCCAACCTTTAAGACGACG
CAAATTATTCAATAACAGTAGGGGAATTTGCCAATGATGTACCATCAAAAACGGTAAGGGGTCATCTGGC
TGATAAATCGCATCAGTCCCGCGCCAAATATTCCCCAGCCATCTTTGCAACTGGGTGAAAGAACGGATAC
CAGTTAAACGCCAAACTTCGTGATAAGTCCAATAGGTAGGCTTGCTTGTCGTTAGTGGTTGTATGGTTTC
AGTCGTCGGTGCTTGACTCAAGTACGCTTCTGCTACCTGGGGGTGGTCGTAAAATGTGGTAATTGCTGAA
TGTGTGCGGGGGTTACACTCGATGGCGTAAACTGTTCCGTCTTCGGCTTGGATAAAGTCAAAGGAAATCT
GTCCTGTCAGTTTCAGTTCCTTGACAAAATGCTGTACCCATTCGGTAATTTGCGGGTTATTTACATTCTC
ATAATTAACTTGGAAGGCTGAAGATTCGCAACAGCAATGCAGTCTGAGTTCCCCATTCCGAACGGTGCTA
TGGGTGCAGAATTCCTTACCGGGGATAAATTCCTGCATAATCCACGGTTTTTCGGGAGTAATTGGCAAAC
TTCTGACGAATGCTGCTGTTTCCTCTGGAGTAGCACAGGGGAGTTTGGTTAAGTCCAACCGCCGCACTGA
GTCGTAGGGAATGCTTTTGAGGATGTATTTACGTGTCTCTCCAGAAAAATCGAAGTTGATGACTTGTTCT
GGTGAGGTAATTTTAAAGGATTTGGGTACTGATAAACCAAGCGATCGCGCTTTTTGTGTCAACGCAAATT
TATCATCCAACATTTGGGTAATATCTGCGTCAAAGTGAAACACTTCGCAATAATGGGATAACTCTGGTTT
GGCTAATGAGTCGTAGTAGCTACCCACTGGACTGGTGACGGGAATATAAACATCGATGTTTTCTTGTTTG
ACGATATCTACCAAAGCCTGAATGTAAGCTTGGGGATTGTCCTGGGGTGCGGGGACTGTGTAAAACTTAT
CCACTGCTTGGGAAAAACGATGACCAGTCAACCAGTATTTATGGGTTTCCACCAAGACAACTCTATGTCC
AGCCGCGTGGAATGACCTTGCTAGTTGTAAAGCTTTGGTCATCTTACCGCCACTGATAAGAATGGTTTGG
GGGTTTGCTGCTTTGACCTTTTGCGGTCGGAAGACTAACAAGGATATAAAAACAATGGTGGCATTAATGG
GCAATGCTAGTAATAACAAAGCCAAAGTGCAGATATTTTGGATAATTGCGGCTATTTTCGTCTGGGAAGG
AAGAGACGGTGTAGCAGGTGCGGAAGAAAGGGGAAGGGATTGTGCCATAGTCGATTGGACAATTAAGGTT
GTATTCTGCGGATAATTGTTAAACCATCTCGCAACGGCAACAAAACCTGTTCTACACGGGGGTCTATAGC
TACTGTATGATTAAATTGCGCGATCGCTTCACCATTGACGCTACGTTCCTCTGCTGGTAGATAAACTTCC
CCTTGTAATAAGGTGTTATCTACACAAATAAAGCCATCTGGTGCTAACAAACTGCTACCTAGCAACTTGT
GAAAATAGGCTACATACTCTTTTTTATCTGCGTCGATAAATACCAAGTCAAAAGACTCCCCAGCTTCTGC
TAACTTATCAAGAGTTGCTAAGGCTGCATCCAATTCCACACGAATCTTTCCACCGTGGGGAGATTGTTGA
AAGGCTTTCTGTCCAATTTCCGCCGCGTAAGGGTCAACTTCACAAGCCACAAGCAGTCCATCCTCTGGTA
ATGCTTCCGCCATCGCCAGCGCCGAATAACCGGTAAACATCCCAATTTCTAAGACTTTTTTAGCTTTGGT
CATGTGAACAAACATCTTTAAGGTTTGTCCTTCGATATGACCAGAAAGCATCTCTTGTTCTAGAGGACGG
ACGGTTGTACCTCCGTGGAAGTGTTCTCCCCAGGCTTCGGTGGCTGTGGTTTTTGCCAATGCAGCGAGTT
CAGGAGATTCTGGAGTGGTGCATTCTTCCAAATAAGGGTCTATACCTGCGGCTAAACGCCAAGCCTGATG
GATGTTTGCTATCAATTCCCCAGGTAAATCTGGATGTTGCTTAACCTCTTGGACTATGGCTTCTAACTGC
TTGGTTAAAATTCCCAATGGTGTAACAGGTCTAGCTGTTGGTTGGACAATCACATTTGTCAAGTCGCTTC
GCTCCAATTCAAAATTCAAAATTCAAAATTCAAAATTAAAGACAATTAGTGTCCGATTATTTGCGTAGCC
TTCTCTTTCCCTACGGGACGCTCCGCGAACAGAAATGCTACCGCGCTCGCGCAGTGTATCCGTGGAGTAT
TTTGCATTTTGAATTCAAAAAAGTCATTATTTAACACTCCCGATTAATTCTTTTTGATAAACGGGATACA
CATCCACACCTTCACCACCACGGGGATAACTGGTACAAAGTTCTTTGTGGTCAGCTAATGCGGCTGCTAA
TTCTTCTCTTGTCAGGTCATTGACGAAGACACAATCACCAATGGGTTTTGGCATAGCAGCTCTTAACAAA
CCATCACGAGTTAATGTGATAGATTCAGTACCACGCCACAAAATATCTATATCCAACATGGGATGGTCGA
GGGATAGACCAACGCGACTCATTAATCCTAAAATACGATCGCGTTCTGCAATTGTAATATATCCTCTACG
GGCGGCGATCGTTGCCGAGAAAGCCATATCTACATTAACGGCGTGTCCGTGGAACATGGGTAGACGAGGC
GCAAGTTCCAAGGTGGGACTCCAAGTGTGACCGTAAGCAATCACCCTATCTAGGTCTAACTCATGCAGGT
TGGGAACTTCCAATTCCAACATCTTATGGATAGCTTTGTAAGTCAAACGATGGGCTATTTCTTTAATCTC
TGGAGTTGCATCTATATTGCCAAAATGAGTACGTAGTAATTCTTCGCCGTACTTCTCCAACAATTCAAAA
ACTTCTTGATGCGCTACTACAGCGATTTTTACCAATTCCGCCATCCCGTTACGTACTTGGTCTGTAGGGA
GAGTACGCAACAAGGAGAAATCTAAAAATACTTTGCGAGAAGCATGATAAGCACCCAAACGGTTTTTCAG
TTTGCGATGATTAACTGCTACCTTAATTGCTACACTGGCATCAATTAATCCAATCAATGTAGTAGGAATG
CGGATGTAATTGCTGCTGCGACGATATGTAGAACAAGCAAAGCCGACAACATCTGTAATTAAACCGCCAC
CCACGACTAATACTGGTTCTTTGCGGACTAATTTGAAATCTGCAAAGACATCTATAACTCTCTCGAAAGT
TTGAATAGTCTTATCTGGTTCAGTAATGGTAATAGGAAATAGCCTCAGTTCTATACCATAATACTGGAAA
TATGCCTGAATTTGATTACCATACAACCGACTGACGTTAGCATCTACAATCGCCAAGCATCGTCCAAAAC
CTTGATATACATCTGCTAGTGCAGAATTCTGGATTTCAAAAATACCATCTACATACACCAAATCATACTC
AATCTTTTCGTAACCTTCTACATGAAAAGATGTTTCCTTAGCTTCAAACTTTGCTTGGACGATACTCA
