>Addgene plasmid #45745 | pET29b-Ava3858-3856 | addgene partial sequence | sequence record 64782 | T7-term
TTGTTAGCAGCCGGATCTCAGTGGTGGTGGTGGTGGTGCTCGAGTCAATCTCCCCCCAATTCCACCAACT
TCCCAATATTGAAATCTATCCGCGTCCAACCTTTAAGACGACGCAAATTATTCAATAACAGTAGGGGAAT
TTGCCAATGATGTACCATCAAAAACGGTAAGGGGTCATCTGGCTGATAAATCGCATCAGTCCCGCGCCAA
ATATTCCCCAGCCATCTTTGCAACTGGGTGAAAGAACGGATACCAGTTAAACGCCAAACTTCGTGATAAG
TCCAATAGGTAGGCTTGCTTGTCGTTAGTGGTTGTATGGTTTCAGTCGTCGGTGCTTGACTCAAGTACGC
TTCTGCTACCTGGGGGTGGTCGTAAAATGTGGTAATTGCTGAATGTGTGCGGGGGTTACACTCGATGGCG
TAAACTGTTCCGTCTTCGGCTTGGATAAAGTCAAAGGAAATCTGTCCTGTCAGTTTCAGTTCCTTGACAA
AATGCTGTACCCATTCGGTAATTTGCGGGTTATTTACATTCTCATAATTAACTTGGAAGGCTGAAGATTC
GCAACAGCAATGCAGTCTGAGTTCCCCATTCCGAACGGTGCTATGGGTGCAGAATTCCTTACCGGGGATA
AATTCCTGCATAATCCACGGTTTTTCGGGAGTAATTGGCAAACTTCTGACGAATGCTGCTGTTTCCTCTG
GAGTAGCACAGGGGAGTTTGGTTAAGTCCAACCGCCGCACTGAGTCGTAGGGAATGCTTTTGAGGATGTA
TTTACGTGTCTCTCCAGAAAAATCGAAGTTGATGACTTGTTCTGGTGAGGTAATTTTAAAGGATTTGGGT
ACTGATAAACCAAGCGATCGCGCTTTTTGTGTCAACGCAAATTT
