>Addgene plasmid #45745 | pET29b-Ava3858-3856 | addgene partial sequence | sequence record 66562 | T7 5'-TAATACGACTCACTATAGGG-3'
ACTTTAAGAAGGAGATATACATATGAGTATCGTCCAAGCAAAGTTTGAAGCTAAGGAAACATCTTTTCAT
GTAGAAGGTTACGAAAAGATTGAGTATGATTTGGTGTATGTAGATGGTATTTTTGAAATCCAGAATTCTG
CACTAGCAGATGTATATCAAGGTTTTGGACGATGCTTGGCGATTGTAGATGCTAACGTCAGTCGGTTGTA
TGGTAATCAAATTCAGGCATATTTCCAGTATTATGGTATAGAACTGAGGCTATTTCCTATTACCATTACT
GAACCAGATAAGACTATTCAAACTTTCGAGAGAGTTATAGATGTCTTTGCAGATTTCAAATTAGTCCGCA
AAGAACCAGTATTAGTCGTGGGTGGCGGTTTAATTACAGATGTTGTCGGCTTTGCTTGTTCTACATATCG
TCGCAGCAGCAATTACATCCGCATTCCTACTACATTGATTGGATTAATTGATGCCAGTGTAGCAATTAAG
GTAGCAGTTAATCATCGCAAACTGAAAAACCGTTTGGGTGCTTATCATGCTTCTCGCAAAGTATTTTTAG
ATTTCTCCTTGTTGCGTACTCTCCCTACAGACCAAGTACGTAACGGGATGGCGGAATTGGTAAAAATCGC
TGTAGTAGCGCATCAAGAAGTTTTTGAATTGTTGGAGAAGTACGGCGAAGAATTACTACGTACTCATTTT
GGCAATATAGATGCAACTCCAGAGATTAAAGAAATAGCCCATCGTTTGACTTACAAAGCTATCCATAAGA
TGTTGGAATTGGAAGTTCCCAACCTGCATGAGTTAGACCTAGATAGGGTGATTGCTTACGGTCACACTTG
GAGTCCCACCTTGGAACTTGCGCCTCGTCTACCCATGTTCCACGGACACGCCGTTAATGTA
